Addgene plasmid #121410: pCu-GFP-Atg17(416) (L105D)
Purpose: Expressing GFP-Atg17
Depositing lab: Daniel Klionsky. Depositing organization: University of Michigan. Publication: The Atg17-Atg31-Atg29 Complex Coordinates with Atg11 to Recruit the Vam7 SNARE and Mediate Autophagosome-Vacuole Fusion. Liu X, Mao K, Yu AYH, Omairi-Nasser A, Austin J 2nd, Glick BS, Yip CK, Klionsky DJ. Curr Biol. 2016 Jan 25;26(2):150-160. doi: 10.1016/j.cub.2015.11.054. Epub 2016 Jan 7. PubMed 26774783.
Backbone
  Vector backbone: pRS416
  Vector type: Yeast Expression
  Selectable markers: URA3
Growth in bacteria
  Bacterial resistance: Ampicillin, 100 μg/mL
  Growth temperature: 37°C
  Growth strain: DH5alpha
  Copy number: Unknown
Gene/Insert
  Gene/Insert name: CUP1p-GFP-ATG17 ORF-CYC1 terminator (alt name: ATG17)
  Species: S. cerevisiae (budding yeast)
  Mutation: Leucine 105 to Aspartic acid
  Promoter: CUP1 promoter
  Cloning method: Restriction Enzyme; 5′ cloning site Sac1 (unknown if destroyed); 3′ cloning site Kpn1 (unknown if destroyed)
  Sequencing primers: 5′ gctggcgaaagggggatg
Terms and licenses: Academic/Nonprofit Terms; Industry Terms: Not Available to Industry
Depositor comments: Depositor notes that the additional E260G is not of functional concern
How to cite: pCu-GFP-Atg17(416) (L105D) was a gift from Daniel Klionsky (Addgene plasmid # 121410 ; http://n2t.net/addgene:121410 ; RRID:Addgene_121410)
