[The description below was written by a language model from this plasmid's Addgene catalogue record and pLannotate feature annotations shown in this document.]
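Description:
pCu-GFP-Atg17(416) (L105D) is a yeast expression plasmid built on the pRS416 shuttle backbone, about 7.3 kb in the sequenced record. In Saccharomyces cerevisiae it is maintained as a low-copy centromeric plasmid through its CEN6/ARS element and selected by uracil prototrophy via the URA3 marker, which can also be counterselected with 5-FOA. In E. coli it replicates from a high-copy ColE1/pUC-type origin and is selected with ampicillin through the β-lactamase gene. The backbone also carries the usual pBluescript-derived remnants: an f1 origin, lac promoter/operator and lacZα fragments, and flanking T3 and T7 phage promoters.

The payload, cloned between SacI and KpnI sites, is a single expression cassette. The copper-inducible CUP1 metallothionein promoter drives GFP (annotated as the S65T variant). GFP is joined through a short stretch of polylinker-derived sequence to the N-terminus of the full ATG17 open reading frame, and the CYC1 terminator follows. Atg17 is the scaffold protein that works with Atg13, Atg29 and Atg31 to organise the pre-autophagosomal structure and regulate Atg1 kinase activity. This version carries a leucine-to-aspartate substitution at position 105. The depositor also notes an additional E260G change that is considered functionally unimportant.

The stated purpose is simply expression of GFP-Atg17, so the construct allows fluorescence tracking of the mutant protein in yeast. The associated publication concerns how the Atg17-Atg31-Atg29 complex cooperates with Atg11 to recruit the Vam7 SNARE for autophagosome-vacuole fusion. The record does not state what specific defect the L105D mutation is meant to produce.
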