Features (pLannotate 1.2.2; 22 found; start..end, strand, type, name):
     62..83      +  protein_bind   CAP binding site: CAP binding activates transcription in the presence of cAMP. E. coli catabolite activator protein
     98..128     +  promoter       lac promoter: promoter for the E. coli lac operon
    136..152     +  protein_bind   lac operator: The lac repressor binds to the lac operator to inhibit transcription in E. coli. This inhibition can be relieved by adding lactose or isopropyl-β-D-thiogalactopyranoside (IPTG). lac repressor encoded by lacI
    197..215     +  promoter       T3 promoter: promoter for bacteriophage T3 RNA polymerase
    234..468     +  promoter       CUP1 promoter: S. cerevisiae CUP1; inducible metallothionein promoter, regulated by Cu2+
    476..1189    +  CDS            GFP (S65T): GFP (S65T) is a basic (constitutively fluorescent) green fluorescent protein published in 1995, derived from Aequorea victoria.
   1190..1226    +  misc_feature   MCS (fragment): pBluescript multiple cloning site
   1226..2476    +  CDS            ATG17: ATG17_YEAST - Also known as APG17. Experimental evidence at protein level: Swiss-Prot protein existence level 1. Autophagy-specific protein that functions with ATG13, ATG29, and CIS1/ATG31 in response to autophagy-inducing signals as a scaffold to recruit other ATG proteins to organize pre-autophagosomal structure (PAS) formation. Modulates the timing and magnitude of the autophagy response, such as the size of the sequestering vesicles, through interacting with and regulating ATG1 kinase activity. Plays particularly a role in pexophagy and nucleophagy. With ATG13, is required for ATG1 activat
   2492..2739    +  terminator     CYC1 terminator: S. cerevisiae CYC1; transcription terminator for CYC1
   2758..2776    -  promoter       T7 promoter: promoter for bacteriophage T7 RNA polymerase
   2784..2939    +  CDS            lacZα (fragment): LacZα fragment of β-galactosidase; lacZ fragment
   2943..3371    +  rep_origin     f1 ori (sequence partly withheld): f1 bacteriophage origin of replication; arrow indicates direction of (+) strand synthesis
   3399..3450    -  misc_feature   bom (fragment): basis of mobility region from pBR322
   3529..4332    -  CDS            URA3: orotidine-5'-phosphate decarboxylase, required for uracil biosynthesis; S. cerevisiae URA3; yeast auxotrophic marker, counterselectable with 5-fluoroorotic acid (5-FOA)
   4333..4548    -  promoter       URA3 promoter: S. cerevisiae URA3
   4556..4605    -  misc_feature   bom (fragment): basis of mobility region from pBR322
   4707..4742    -  CDS            rop (fragment): Rop protein, which maintains plasmids at low copy number; rop
   4810..5313    -  misc_feature   CEN/ARS: S. cerevisiae CEN6 centromere fused to an autonomously replicating sequence
   5350..5454    +  promoter       AmpR promoter: bla
   5455..6315    +  CDS            AmpR: β-lactamase; bla; confers resistance to ampicillin, carbenicillin, and related antibiotics
   6486..7074    +  rep_origin     ori: high-copy-number ColE1/pMB1/pBR322/pUC origin of replication
   7257..49      +  CDS            lacI (fragment) (across the origin): lac repressor; lacI; The lac repressor binds to the lac operator to inhibit transcription in E. coli. This inhibition can be relieved by adding lactose or isopropyl-β-D-thiogalactopyranoside (IPTG).
>Addgene plasmid #121410 | pCu-GFP-Atg17(416) (L105D) | addgene full sequence | sequence record 236905 | Addgene NGS Result
ATTAATGCAGCTGGCACGACAGGTTTCCCGACTGGAAAGCGGGCAGTGAGCGCAACGCAATTAATGTGAG
TTAGCTCACTCATTAGGCACCCCAGGCTTTACACTTTATGCTTCCGGCTCGTATGTTGTGTGGAATTGTG
AGCGGATAACAATTTCACACAGGAAACAGCTATGACCATGATTACGCCAAGCGCGCAATTAACCCTCACT
AAAGGGAACAAAAGCTGGAGCTCCTAGTTAGAAAAAGACATTTTTGCTGTCAGTCACTGTCAAGAGATTC
TTTTGCTGGCATTTCTTCTAGAAGCAAAAAGAGCGATGCGTCTTTTCCGCTGAACCGTTCCAGCAAAAAA
GACTACCAACGCAATATGGATTGTCAGAATCATATAAAAGAGAAGCAAATAACTCCTTGTCTTGTATCAA
TTGCATTATAATATCTTCTTGTTAGTGCAATATCATATAGAAGTCATCGACTAGTATGAGTAAAGGAGAA
GAACTTTTCACTGGAGTTGTCCCAATTCTTGTTGAATTAGATGGTGATGTTAATGGGCACAAATTTTCTG
TCAGTGGAGAGGGTGAAGGTGATGCAACATACGGAAAACTTACCCTTAAATTTATTTGCACTACTGGAAA
ACTACCTGTTCCATGGCCAACACTTGTCACTACTTTCACTTATGGTGTTCAATGCTTTTCAAGATACCCA
GATCATATGAAACGGCATGACTTTTTCAAGAGTGCCATGCCCGAAGGTTATGTACAGGAAAGAACTATAT
TTTTCAAAGATGACGGGAACTACAAGACACGTGCTGAAGTCAAGTTTGAAGGTGATACCCTTGTTAATAG
AATCGAGTTAAAAGGTATTGATTTTAAAGAAGATGGAAACATTCTTGGACACAAATTGGAATACAACTAT
AACTCACACAATGTATACATCATGGCAGACAAACAAAAGAATGGAATCAAAGTTAACTTCAAAATTAGAC
ACAACATTGAAGATGGAAGCGTTCAACTAGCAGACCATTATCAACAAAATACTCCAATTGGCGATGGCCC
TGTCCTTTTACCAGACAACCATTACCTGTCCACACAATCTGCCCTTTCGAAAGATCCCAACGAAAAGAGA
GACCACATGGTCCTTCTTGAGTTTGTAACAGCTGCTGGGATTACACATGGCATGGATGAACTATACAAAC
CCGGGCTGCAGGAATTCGATATCAAGCTTATCGATATGAACGAAGCAGATGTTACAAAATTTGTTAATAA
TGCCAGGAAAACGCTGACCGATGCTCAACTTTTATGTTCAAGTGCTAATTTAAGGATTGTAGATATTAAG
AAAAAATTGTCATCTTGGCAGTTGAGTATTTCAAAACTCAATTTTCTAATAGTTGGCTTGAGACAGCAAG
GAAAGTTTCTTTACACTATTTTAAAGGAAGGCATTGGGACAAAGCTAATCCAGAAACAATGGAATCAAGC
TGTCTTAGTGGTCTTAGTTGATGAGATGAAGTACTGGCAATATGAAATCACTTCTAAAGTACAAAGGGAC
GATGGTATAGTAAATGAATTGAGCATATCAGAAAAAGATGATACCGATCCCTCTAAACTAGGAGATTACA
TCTCGAGAGACAACGTTAACTTATTGAATGACAAACTGAAAGAAGTGCCAGTAATTGAGCGTCAAATTGA
AAACATTAAGCTTCAATACGAAAATATGGTCAGAAAAGTTAACAAAGAACTGATTGATACCAAGTTGACG
GACGTAACTCAAAAATTCCAAAGTAAATTTGGTATAGATAACCTGATGGAAACAAATGTTGCAGAGCAGT
TTAGCAGGGAACTAACGGACCTTGAAAAAGATTTAGCAGAGATAATGAATTCATTGACACAGCACTTTGA
TAAGACATTGCTGTTACAAGATAAAAAAATTGATAACGATGAACGTGAGGAGCTGTTTAAGGTGGTACAA
GGCGACGACAAAGAACTATACAACATTTTCAAAACTCTGCATGGGGTAATTGATGACGTGGACAAAACAA
TTCTTAACTTGGGTCAATTTTTGCAGGCAAAAATAAAGGAAAAGACAGAACTACACAGCGAAGTTTCTGA
AATAATAAACGATTTCAATAGAAATTTGGAATATCTATTAATCTTTAAAGATATTTCCAATCTGATTGAT
AGCTTCAAAAATTCCTGTACACAAGATATTCAAACAACTAAGGAACTTTGTGAATTTTATGATAATTTTG
AAGAAAGCTACGGTAACTTAGTTCTAGAAGCAAAGAGGAGAAAGGATGTGGCAAACAGAATGAAAACTAT
ATTGAAAGATTGTGAAAAGCAGTTGCAGAATTTAGATGCTCAGGACCAGGAAGAACGTCAGAATTTTATA
GCGGAAAATGGAACTTATCTTCCTGAGACAATCTGGCCCGGTAAAATTGACGATTTTTCTTCCCTGTACA
CTTTAAATTACAACGTGAAGAATCCTTAGGTCGACCTCGAGTCATGTAATTAGTTATGTCACGCTTACAT
TCACGCCCTCCCCCCACATCCGCTCTAACCGAAAAGGAAGGAGTTAGACAACCTGAAGTCTAGGTCCCTA
TTTATTTTTTTATAGTTATGTTAGTATTAAGAACGTTATTTATATTTCAAATTTTTCTTTTTTTTCTGTA
CAGACGCGTGTACGCATGTAACATTATACTGAAAACCTTGCTTGAGAAGGTTTTGGGACGCTCGAAGGCT
TTAATTTGCGGCCGGTACCCAATTCGCCCTATAGTGAGTCGTATTACGCGCGCTCACTGGCCGTCGTTTT
ACAACGTCGTGACTGGGAAAACCCTGGCGTTACCCAACTTAATCGCCTTGCAGCACATCCCCCTTTCGCC
AGCTGGCGTAATAGCGAAGAGGCCCGCACCGATCGCCCTTCCCAACAGTTGCGCAGCCTGAATGGCGAAT
GG
[124 nt withheld, positions 2943-3066]
C
[91 nt withheld, positions 3068-3158]
A
[49 nt withheld, positions 3160-3208]
CCTTTGACGTTGGAGTCCACGTTCTTT
[37 nt withheld, positions 3236-3272]
ACCCTATCTCGGTCTATTCTTTTGATTTATAAGGGATTTTGCCGATTTCGGCCTATTGGTTAAAAAATGA
GCTGATTTAACAAAAATTTAACGCGAATTTTAACAAAATATTAACGCTTACAATTTCCTGATGCGGTATT
TTCTCCTTACGCATCTGTGCGGTATTTCACACCGCATAGGGTAATAACTGATATAATTAAATTGAAGCTC
TAATTTGTGAGTTTAGTATACATGCATTTACTTATAATACAGTTTTTTAGTTTTGCTGGCCGCATCTTCT
CAAATATGCTTCCCAGCCTGCTTTTCTGTAACGTTCACCCTCTACCTTAGCATCCCTTCCCTTTGCAAAT
AGTCCTCTTCCAACAATAATAATGTCAGATCCTGTAGAGACCACATCATCCACGGTTCTATACTGTTGAC
CCAATGCGTCTCCCTTGTCATCTAAACCCACACCGGGTGTCATAATCAACCAATCGTAACCTTCATCTCT
TCCACCCATGTCTCTTTGAGCAATAAAGCCGATAACAAAATCTTTGTCGCTCTTCGCAATGTCAACAGTA
CCCTTAGTATATTCTCCAGTAGATAGGGAGCCCTTGCATGACAATTCTGCTAACATCAAAAGGCCTCTAG
GTTCCTTTGTTACTTCTTCTGCCGCCTGCTTCAAACCGCTAACAATACCTGGGCCCACCACACCGTGTGC
ATTCGTAATGTCTGCCCATTCTGCTATTCTGTATACACCCGCAGAGTACTGCAATTTGACTGTATTACCA
ATGTCAGCAAATTTTCTGTCTTCGAAGAGTAAAAAATTGTACTTGGCGGATAATGCCTTTAGCGGCTTAA
CTGTGCCCTCCATGGAAAAATCAGTCAAGATATCCACATGTGTTTTTAGTAAACAAATTTTGGGACCTAA
TGCTTCAACTAACTCCAGTAATTCCTTGGTGGTACGAACATCCAATGAAGCACACAAGTTTGTTTGCTTT
TCGTGCATGATATTAAATAGCTTGGCAGCAACAGGACTAGGATGAGTAGCAGCACGTTCCTTATATGTAG
CTTTCGACATGATTTATCTTCGTTTCCTGCAGGTTTTTGTTCTGTGCAGTTGGGTTAAGAATACTGGGCA
ATTTCATGTTTCTTCAACACTACATATGCGTATATATACCAATCTAAGTCTGTGCTCCTTCCTTCGTTCT
TCCTTCTGTTCGGAGATTACCGAATCAAAAAAATTTCAAGGAAACCGAAATCAAAAAAAAGAATAAAAAA
AAAATGATGAATTGAAAAGGTGGTATGGTGCACTCTCAGTACAATCTGCTCTGATGCCGCATAGTTAAGC
CAGCCCCGACACCCGCCAACACCCGCTGACGCGCCCTGACGGGCTTGTCTGCTCCCGGCATCCGCTTACA
GACAAGCTGTGACCGTCTCCGGGAGCTGCATGTGTCAGAGGTTTTCACCGTCATCACCGAAACGCGCGAG
ACGAAAGGGCCTCGTGATACGCCTATTTTTATAGGTTAATGTCATGATAATAATGGTTTCTTAGACGGAT
CGCTTGCCTGTAACTTACACGCGCCTCGTATCTTTTAATGATGGAATAATTTGGGAATTTACTCTGTGTT
TATTTATTTTTATGTTTTGTATTTGGATTTTAGAAAGTAAATAAAGAAGGTAGAAGAGTTACGGAATGAA
GAAAAAAAAATAAACAAAGGTTTAAAAAATTTCAACAAAAAGCGTACTTTACATATATATTTATTAGACA
AGAAAAGCAGATTAAATAGATATACATTCGATTAACGATAAGTAAAATGTAAAATCACAGGATTTTCGTG
TGTGGTCTTCTACACAGACAAGATGAAACAATTCGGCATTAATACCTGAGAGCAGGAAGAGCAAGATAAA
AGGTAGTATTTGTTGGCGATCCCCCTAGAGTCTTTTACATCTTCGGAAAACAAAAACTATTTTTTCTTTA
ATTTCTTTTTTTACTTTCTATTTTTAATTTATATATTTATATTAAAAAATTTAAATTATAATTATTTTTA
TAGCACGTGATGAAAAGGACCCAGGTGGCACTTTTCGGGGAAATGTGCGCGGAACCCCTATTTGTTTATT
TTTCTAAATACATTCAAATATGTATCCGCTCATGAGACAATAACCCTGATAAATGCTTCAATAATATTGA
AAAAGGAAGAGTATGAGTATTCAACATTTCCGTGTCGCCCTTATTCCCTTTTTTGCGGCATTTTGCCTTC
CTGTTTTTGCTCACCCAGAAACGCTGGTGAAAGTAAAAGATGCTGAAGATCAGTTGGGTGCACGAGTGGG
TTACATCGAACTGGATCTCAACAGCGGTAAGATCCTTGAGAGTTTTCGCCCCGAAGAACGTTTTCCAATG
ATGAGCACTTTTAAAGTTCTGCTATGTGGCGCGGTATTATCCCGTATTGACGCCGGGCAAGAGCAACTCG
GTCGCCGCATACACTATTCTCAGAATGACTTGGTTGAGTACTCACCAGTCACAGAAAAGCATCTTACGGA
TGGCATGACAGTAAGAGAATTATGCAGTGCTGCCATAACCATGAGTGATAACACTGCGGCCAACTTACTT
CTGACAACGATCGGAGGACCGAAGGAGCTAACCGCTTTTTTGCACAACATGGGGGATCATGTAACTCGCC
TTGATCGTTGGGAACCGGAGCTGAATGAAGCCATACCAAACGACGAGCGTGACACCACGATGCCTGTAGC
AATGGCAACAACGTTGCGCAAACTATTAACTGGCGAACTACTTACTCTAGCTTCCCGGCAACAATTAATA
GACTGGATGGAGGCGGATAAAGTTGCAGGACCACTTCTGCGCTCGGCCCTTCCGGCTGGCTGGTTTATTG
CTGATAAATCTGGAGCCGGTGAGCGTGGGTCTCGCGGTATCATTGCAGCACTGGGGCCAGATGGTAAGCC
CTCCCGTATCGTAGTTATCTACACGACGGGGAGTCAGGCAACTATGGATGAACGAAATAGACAGATCGCT
GAGATAGGTGCCTCACTGATTAAGCATTGGTAACTGTCAGACCAAGTTTACTCATATATACTTTAGATTG
ATTTAAAACTTCATTTTTAATTTAAAAGGATCTAGGTGAAGATCCTTTTTGATAATCTCATGACCAAAAT
CCCTTAACGTGAGTTTTCGTTCCACTGAGCGTCAGACCCCGTAGAAAAGATCAAAGGATCTTCTTGAGAT
CCTTTTTTTCTGCGCGTAATCTGCTGCTTGCAAACAAAAAAACCACCGCTACCAGCGGTGGTTTGTTTGC
CGGATCAAGAGCTACCAACTCTTTTTCCGAAGGTAACTGGCTTCAGCAGAGCGCAGATACCAAATACTGT
TCTTCTAGTGTAGCCGTAGTTAGGCCACCACTTCAAGAACTCTGTAGCACCGCCTACATACCTCGCTCTG
CTAATCCTGTTACCAGTGGCTGCTGCCAGTGGCGATAAGTCGTGTCTTACCGGGTTGGACTCAAGACGAT
AGTTACCGGATAAGGCGCAGCGGTCGGGCTGAACGGGGGGTTCGTGCACACAGCCCAGCTTGGAGCGAAC
GACCTACACCGAACTGAGATACCTACAGCGTGAGCTATGAGAAAGCGCCACGCTTCCCGAAGGGAGAAAG
GCGGACAGGTATCCGGTAAGCGGCAGGGTCGGAACAGGAGAGCGCACGAGGGAGCTTCCAGGGGGAAACG
CCTGGTATCTTTATAGTCCTGTCGGGTTTCGCCACCTCTGACTTGAGCGTCGATTTTTGTGATGCTCGTC
AGGGGGGCGGAGCCTATGGAAAAACGCCAGCAACGCGGCCTTTTTACGGTTCCTGGCCTTTTGCTGGCCT
TTTGCTCACATGTTCTTTCCTGCGTTATCCCCTGATTCTGTGGATAACCGTATTACCGCCTTTGAGTGAG
CTGATACCGCTCGCCGCAGCCGAACGACCGAGCGCAGCGAGTCAGTGAGCGAGGAAGCGGAAGAGCGCCC
AATACGCAAACCGCCTCTCCCCGCGCGTTGGCCGATTC
